>Addgene plasmid #236938 | NanoLuc-YAP Vector | addgene full sequence | sequence record 473409 | Addgene NGS Result
TCAATATTGGCCATTAGCCATATTATTCATTGGTTATATAGCATAAATCAATATTGGCTATTGGCCATTG
CATACGTTGTATCTATATCATAATATGTACATTTATATTGGCTCATGTCCAATATGACCGCCATGTTGGC
ATTGATTATTGACTAGTTATTAATAGTAATCAATTACGGGGTCATTAGTTCATAGCCCATATATGGAGTT
CCGCGTTACATAACTTACGGTAAATGGCCCGCCTGGCTGACCGCCCAACGACCCCCGCCCATTGACGTCA
ATAATGACGTATGTTCCCATAGTAACGCCAATAGGGACTTTCCATTGACGTCAATGGGTGGAGTATTTAC
GGTAAACTGCCCACTTGGCAGTACATCAAGTGTATCATATGCCAAGTCCGCCCCCTATTGACGTCAATGA
CGGTAAATGGCCCGCCTGGCATTATGCCCAGTACATGACCTTACGGGACTTTCCTACTTGGCAGTACATC
TACGTATTAGTCATCGCTATTACCATGGTGATGCGGTTTTGGCAGTACACCAATGGGCGTGGATAGCGGT
TTGACTCACGGGGATTTCCAAGTCTCCACCCCATTGACGTCAATGGGAGTTTGTTTTGGCACCAAAATCA
ACGGGACTTTCCAAAATGTCGTAATAACCCCGCCCCGTTGACGCAAATGGGCGGTAGGCGTGTACGGTGG
GAGGTCTATATAAGCAGAGCTGGTTTAGTGAACCGTCAGATCACTAGAAGCTTTATTGCGGTAGTTTATC
ACAGTTAAATTGCTAACGCAGTCAGTGCTTCTGACACAACAGTCTCGAACTTAAGCTGCAGAAGTTGGTC
GTGAGGCACTGGGCAGGTAAGTATCAAGGTTACAAGACAGGTTTAAGGAGACCAATAGAAACTGGGCTTG
TCGAGACAGAGAAGACTCTTGCGTTTCTGATAGGCACCTATTGGTCTTACTGACATCCACTTTGCCTTTC
TCTCCACAGGTGTCCACTCCCAGTTCAATTACAGCTCTTAAGGCTAGAGTATTAATACGACTCACTATAG
GGCTAGCGCTCACCATGGTCTTCACACTCGAAGATTTCGTTGGGGACTGGCGACAGACAGCCGGCTACAA
CCTGGACCAAGTCCTTGAACAGGGAGGTGTGTCCAGTTTGTTTCAGAATCTCGGGGTGTCCGTAACTCCG
ATCCAAAGGATTGTCCTGAGCGGTGAAAATGGGCTGAAGATCGACATCCATGTCATCATCCCGTATGAAG
GTCTGAGCGGCGACCAAATGGGCCAGATCGAAAAAATTTTTAAGGTGGTGTACCCTGTGGATGATCATCA
CTTTAAGGTGATCCTGCACTATGGCACACTGGTAATCGACGGGGTTACGCCGAACATGATCGACTATTTC
GGACGGCCGTATGAAGGCATCGCCGTGTTCGACGGCAAAAAGATCACTGTAACAGGGACCCTGTGGAACG
GCAACAAAATTATCGACGAGCGCCTGATCAACCCCGACGGCTCCCTGCTGTTCCGAGTAACCATCAACGG
AGTGACCGGCTGGCGGCTGTGCGAACGCATTCTGGCGGGCTCGAGCGGCGCGATCGCCATGGATCCCGGG
CAGCAGCCGCCGCCTCAACCGGCCCCCCAGGGCCAAGGGCAGCCGCCTTCGCAGCCCCCGCAGGGGCAGG
GCCCGCCGTCCGGACCCGGGCAACCGGCACCCGCGGCGACCCAGGCGGCGCCGCAGGCACCCCCCGCCGG
GCATCAGATCGTGCACGTCCGCGGGGACTCGGAGACCGACCTGGAGGCGCTCTTCAACGCCGTCATGAAC
CCCAAGACGGCCAACGTGCCCCAGACCGTGCCCATGAGGCTCCGGAAGCTGCCCGACTCCTTCTTCAAGC
CGCCGGAGCCCAAATCCCACTCCCGACAGGCCAGTACTGATGCAGGCACTGCAGGAGCCCTGACTCCACA
GCATGTTCGAGCTCATTCCTCTCCAGCTTCTCTGCAGTTGGGAGCTGTTTCTCCTGGGACACTGACCCCC
ACTGGAGTAGTCTCTGGCCCAGCAGCTACACCCACAGCTCAGCATCTTCGACAGTCTTCTTTTGAGATAC
CTGATGATGTACCTCTGCCAGCAGGTTGGGAGATGGCAAAGACATCTTCTGGTCAGAGATACTTCTTAAA
TCACATCGATCAGACAACAACATGGCAGGACCCCAGGAAGGCCATGCTGTCCCAGATGAACGTCACAGCC
CCCACCAGTCCACCAGTGCAGCAGAATATGATGAACTCGGCTTCAGGTCCTCTTCCTGATGGATGGGAAC
AAGCCATGACTCAGGATGGAGAAATTTACTATATAAACCATAAGAACAAGACCACCTCTTGGCTAGACCC
AAGGCTTGACCCTCGTTTTGCCATGAACCAGAGAATCAGTCAGAGTGCTCCAGTGAAACAGCCACCACCC
CTGGCTCCCCAGAGCCCACAGGGAGGCGTCATGGGTGGCAGCAACTCCAACCAGCAGCAACAGATGCGAC
TGCAGCAACTGCAGATGGAGAAGGAGAGGCTGCGGCTGAAACAGCAAGAACTGCTTCGGCAGGCAATGCG
GAATATCAATCCCAGCACAGCAAATTCTCCAAAATGTCAGGAGTTAGCCCTGCGTAGCCAGTTACCAACA
CTGGAGCAGGATGGTGGGACTCAAAATCCAGTGTCTTCTCCCGGGATGTCTCAGGAATTGAGAACAATGA
CGACCAATAGCTCAGATCCTTTCCTTAACAGTGGCACCTATCACTCTCGAGATGAGAGTACAGACAGTGG
ACTAAGCATGAGCAGCTACAGTGTCCCTCGAACCCCAGATGACTTCCTGAACAGTGTGGATGAGATGGAT
ACAGGTGATACTATCAACCAAAGCACCCTGCCCTCACAGCAGAACCGTTTCCCAGACTACCTTGAAGCCA
TTCCTGGGACAAATGTGGACCTTGGAACACTGGAAGGAGATGGAATGAACATAGAAGGAGAGGAGCTGAT
GCCAAGTCTGCAGGAAGCTTTGAGTTCTGACATCCTTAATGACATGGAGTCTGTTTTGGCTGCCACCAAG
CTAGATAAAGAAAGCTTTCTTACATGGTTAGTTTAAACGAATTCGGGCTCGGTACCCGGGGATCCTCTAG
AGTCGACCTGCAGGCATGCAAGCTGATCCGGCTGCTAACAAAGCCCGAAAGGAAGCTGAGTTGGCTGCTG
CCACCGCTGAGCAATAACTAGCATAACCCCTTGGGGCGGCCGCTTCGAGCAGACATGATAAGATACATTG
ATGAGTTTGGACAAACCACAACTAGAATGCAGTGAAAAAAATGCTTTATTTGTGAAATTTGTGATGCTAT
TGCTTTATTTGTAACCATTATAAGCTGCAATAAACAAGTTAACAACAACAATTGCATTCATTTTATGTTT
CAGGTTCAGGGGGAGATGTGGGAGGTTTTTTTAAGCAAGTAAAACCTCTACAAATGTGGTAAAATCGAAT
TTTAACAAAATATTAACGCTTACAATTTCCTGATGCGGTATTTTCTCCTTACGCATCTGTGCGGTATTTC
ACACCGCATACGCGGATCTGCGCAGCACCATGGCCTGAAATAACCTCTGAAAGAGGAACTTGGTTAGGTA
CCTTCTGAGGCGGAAAGAACCAGCTGTGGAATGTGTGTCAGTTAGGGTGTGGAAAGTCCCCAGGCTCCCC
AGCAGGCAGAAGTATGCAAAGCATGCATCTCAATTAGTCAGCAACCAGGTGTGGAAAGTCCCCAGGCTCC
CCAGCAGGCAGAAGTATGCAAAGCATGCATCTCAATTAGTCAGCAACCATAGTCCCGCCCCTAACTCCGC
CCATCCCGCCCCTAACTCCGCCCAGTTCCGCCCATTCTCCGCCCCATGGCTGACTAATTTTTTTTATTTA
TGCAGAGGCCGAGGCCGCCTCGGCCTCTGAGCTATTCCAGAAGTAGTGAGGAGGCTTTTTTGGAGGCCTA
GGCTTTTGCAAAAAGCTTAATTAACTGTTGACAATTAATCATCGGCATAGTATATCGGCATAGTATAATA
CGACAAGGTGAGGAACTAAACCCAGGAGGCAGATCATGATTGAACAAGATGGATTGCACGCAGGTTCTCC
GGCCGCTTGGGTGGAGAGGCTATTCGGCTATGACTGGGCACAACAGACAATCGGCTGCTCTGATGCCGCC
GTGTTCCGGCTGTCAGCGCAGGGGCGCCCGGTTCTTTTTGTCAAGACCGACCTGTCCGGTGCCCTGAATG
AACTGCAGGACGAGGCAGCGCGGCTATCGTGGCTGGCCACGACGGGCGTTCCTTGCGCAGCTGTGCTCGA
CGTTGTCACTGAAGCGGGAAGGGACTGGCTGCTATTGGGCGAAGTGCCGGGGCAGGATCTCCTGTCATCT
CACCTTGCTCCTGCCGAGAAAGTATCCATCATGGCTGATGCAATGCGGCGGCTGCATACGCTTGATCCGG
CTACCTGCCCATTCGACCACCAAGCGAAACATCGCATCGAGCGAGCACGTACTCGGATGGAAGCCGGTCT
TGTCGATCAGGATGATCTGGACGAAGAGCATCAGGGGCTCGCGCCAGCCGAACTGTTCGCCAGGCTCAAG
GCGCGCATGCCCGACGGCGAGGATCTCGTCGTGACCCATGGCGATGCCTGCTTGCCGAATATCATGGTGG
AAAATGGCCGCTTTTCTGGATTCATCGACTGTGGCCGGCTGGGTGTGGCGGACCGCTATCAGGACATAGC
GTTGGCTACCCGTGATATTGCTGAAGAGCTTGGCGGCGAATGGGCTGACCGCTTCCTCGTGCTTTACGGT
ATCGCCGCTCCCGATTCGCAGCGCATCGCCTTCTATCGCCTTCTTGACGAGTTCTTCTGAGCGGGACTCT
GGGGTTCGAAATGACCGACCAAGCGACGCCCAACCTGCCATCACGATGGCCGCAATAAAATATCTTTATT
TTCATTACATCTGTGTGTTGGTTTTTTGTGTGAATCGATAGCGATAAGGATCCGCTCATGCGATGATAAG
CTGTCAAACATGAGAATTACAACTTATATCGTATGGGGCTGACTTCAGGTGCTACATTTGAAGAGATAAA
TTGCACTGAAATCTAGAAATATTTTATCTGATTAATAAGATGATCTTCTTGAGATCGTTTTGGTCTGCGC
GTAATCTCTTGCTCTGAAAACGAAAAAACCGCCTTGCAGGGCGGTTTTTCGAAGGTTCTCTGAGCTACCA
ACTCTTTGAACCGAGGTAACTGGCTTGGAGGAGCGCAGTCACCAAAACTTGTCCTTTCAGTTTAGCCTTA
ACCGGCGCATGACTTCAAGACTAACTCCTCTAAATCAATTACCAGTGGCTGCTGCCAGTGGTGCTTTTGC
ATGTCTTTCCGGGTTGGACTCAAGACGATAGTTACCGGATAAGGCGCAGCGGTCGGACTGAACGGGGGGT
TCGTGCATACAGTCCAGCTTGGAGCGAACTGCCTACCCGGAACTGAGTGTCAGGCGTGGAATGAGACAAA
CGCGGCCATAACAGCGGAATGACACCGGTAAACCGAAAGGCAGGAACAGGAGAGCGCACGAGGGAGCCGC
CAGGGGGAAACGCCTGGTATCTTTATAGTCCTGTCGGGTTTCGCCACCACTGATTTGAGCGTCAGATTTC
GTGATGCTTGTCAGGGGGGCGGAGCCTATGGAAAAACGGCTTTGCCGCGGCCCTCTCACTTCCCTGTTAA
GTATCTTCCTGGCATCTTCCAGGAAATCTCCGCCCCGTTCGTAAGCCATTTCCGCTCGCCGCAGTCGAAC
GACCGAGCGTAGCGAGTCAGTGAGCGAGGAAGCGGAATATATCCTGTATCACATATTCTGCTGACGCACC
GGTGCAGCCTTTTTTCTCCTGCCACATGAAGCACTTCACTGACACCCTCATCAGTGCCAACATAGTAAGC
CAGTATACACTCCGCTAGCGCTGATGTCCGGCGGTGCTTTTGCCGTTACGCACCACCCCGTCATGAGATT
ACGCGTTTTAGCGGTGCGTACAATTAAGGGATTATGGTAAATCCACTTACTGTCTGCCCTCGTAGCCATC
GAGATAAACCGCAGTACTCCGGCCACGATGCGTCCGGCGTAGAGGATCGAGATCT
Features (pLannotate 1.2.2; 23 found; start..end, strand, type, name):
    140..517     +  enhancer       CMV enhancer: human cytomegalovirus immediate early enhancer
    519..718     +  promoter       CMV promoter: human cytomegalovirus (CMV) immediate early promoter
    857..989     +  intron         chimeric intron: chimera between introns from human β-globin and immunoglobulin heavy chain genes
   1033..1051    +  promoter       T7 promoter: promoter for bacteriophage T7 RNA polymerase
   1065..1577    +  CDS            Nluc: NanoLuc® luciferase human codon-optimized
   1599..3110    +  CDS            YAP1: YAP1_HUMAN - Also known as YAP65. Experimental evidence at protein level: Swiss-Prot protein existence level 1. [Isoform 3]: Activates the C-terminal fragment (CTF) of ERBB4 (isoform 3). From Homo sapiens (Human).
   3119..3174    +  misc_feature   MCS: pUC18/19 multiple cloning site
   3181..3230    +  CDS            SET1 (fragment): solubility-enhancement tag derived from T7 phage gene 10B
   3238..3257    +  terminator     T7 terminator (fragment): transcription terminator for bacteriophage T7 RNA polymerase
   3279..3400    -  polyA_signal   SV40 poly(A) signal: SV40 polyadenylation signal
   3423..3491    -  CDS            large T antigen (fragment): large T antigen from SV40 (simian virus 40)
   3496..3528    +  rep_origin     M13 ori (fragment): M13 bacteriophage origin of replication; arrow indicates direction of (+) strand synthesis
   3529..3580    -  misc_feature   bom (fragment): basis of mobility region from pBR322
   3645..4002    +  promoter       SV40 promoter: SV40 enhancer and early promoter
   4017..4064    +  promoter       EM7 promoter: synthetic bacterial promoter&nbsp
   4096..4887    +  CDS            neo: KKA2_KLEPN - Also known as kan, nptII. Experimental evidence at protein level: Swiss-Prot protein existence level 1. Resistance to kanamycin, neomycin, paromomycin, ribostamycin, butirosin and gentamicin B. From Klebsiella pneumoniae.
   4954..5002    +  polyA_signal   poly(A) signal: synthetic polyadenylation signal
   5031..5047    -  promoter       tet promoter (fragment): E. coli promoter for tetracycline efflux protein gene
   5159..5704    +  rep_origin     p15A ori: Plasmids containing the medium-copy-number p15A origin of replication can be propagated in E. coli cells that contain a second plasmid with the ColE1 origin.
   5792..5847    +  rep_origin     RSF ori (fragment): Plasmids containing the RSF 1030 origin of replication can be propagated in E. coli cells that contain additional plasmids with compatible origins.
   5946..5972    -  misc_feature   bom (fragment): basis of mobility region from pBR322
   5966..6013    -  mobile_element IS1 (fragment): prokaryotic transposable element IS1
   6021..6092    +  misc_feature   cer region (fragment): ColE1-derived recombination site that helps to maintain plasmids as monomers
