[The description below was written by a language model from this plasmid's Addgene catalogue record and pLannotate feature annotations shown in this document.]
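Description:
NanoLuc-YAP Vector is a 6,145-nt mammalian expression plasmid built on the pFN31K Nluc CMV-neo Flexi Vector backbone and designed to produce human YAP (YAP1) fused at its N terminus to NanoLuc luciferase. Transcription is driven by the human cytomegalovirus immediate-early enhancer and promoter, followed by a chimeric β-globin/immunoglobulin heavy chain intron that typically improves mRNA processing and expression. A T7 promoter sits just upstream of the coding region, which could also allow in vitro transcription. The human codon-optimized Nluc reading frame is followed after a short linker by the unmutated YAP1 coding sequence, and an SV40 polyadenylation signal is annotated downstream of the cassette. Short fragments annotated nearby (a multiple cloning site remnant, a T7 terminator fragment, a SET1 tag fragment) appear to be backbone remnants rather than functional parts of the fusion.

Selection in both hosts relies on a single neo (nptII) gene placed behind tandem SV40 early and bacterial EM7 promoters and ended by a synthetic poly(A) signal. This arrangement gives kanamycin resistance in E. coli and G418 resistance in mammalian cells, allowing stable line generation. The automated annotation labels the replication origin as p15A, with small RSF, bom and cer fragments alongside, whereas the catalogue lists the plasmid as high copy; the record does not resolve this difference.

The stated purpose is simply expression of the NanoLuc-YAP fusion in mammalian cells. Such a luminescent fusion generally suits quantitative tracking of protein levels or use as an energy donor in BRET-type interaction or target engagement assays, although the record specifies no particular application.
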