Addgene plasmid #236938: NanoLuc-YAP Vector
Purpose: Express NanoLuc(R)-YAP Fusion Protein in Mammalian Cells under a CMV promoter
Depositing lab: Promega Corporation.
Backbone
  Vector backbone: pFN31K Nluc CMV-neo Flexi(R) Vector
  Vector type: Mammalian Expression
  Selectable markers: Neomycin (select with G418)
Growth in bacteria
  Bacterial resistance: Kanamycin, 50 μg/mL
  Growth temperature: 37°C
  Growth strain: DH5alpha
  Copy number: High Copy
Gene/Insert
  Gene/Insert name: YAP
  Species: H. sapiens (human)
  Mutation: None
  Entrez Gene: YAP1 (a.k.a. COB1, YAP, YAP-1, YAP2, YAP65, YKI)
  Promoter: CMV
  Tag / fusion protein: NanoLuc (R) (N terminal on backbone)
  Cloning method: Other
Terms and licenses: Academic/Nonprofit Terms; Industry Terms
How to cite: NanoLuc-YAP Vector was a gift from Promega Corporation (Addgene plasmid # 236938 ; http://n2t.net/addgene:236938 ; RRID:Addgene_236938)
